>Addgene plasmid #211613 | pLenti-GFP-2A-Puro-gRHNO1_A | addgene full sequence | sequence record 419882 | Addgene NGS Result
GTCGACGGATCGGGAGATCTCCCGATCCCCTATGGTGCACTCTCAGTACAATCTGCTCTGATGCCGCATA
GTTAAGCCAGTATCTGCTCCCTGCTTGTGTGTTGGAGGTCGCTGAGTAGTGCGCGAGCAAAATTTAAGCT
ACAACAAGGCAAGGCTTGACCGACAATTGCATGAAGAATCTGCTTAGGGTTAGGCGTTTTGCGCTGCTTC
GCGATGTACGGGCCAGATATACGCGTTGACATTGATTATTGACTAGTTATTAATAGTAATCAATTACGGG
GTCATTAGTTCATAGCCCATATATGGAGTTCCGCGTTACATAACTTACGGTAAATGGCCCGCCTGGCTGA
CCGCCCAACGACCCCCGCCCATTGACGTCAATAATGACGTATGTTCCCATAGTAACGCCAATAGGGACTT
TCCATTGACGTCAATGGGTGGAGTATTTACGGTAAACTGCCCACTTGGCAGTACATCAAGTGTATCATAT
GCCAAGTACGCCCCCTATTGACGTCAATGACGGTAAATGGCCCGCCTGGCATTATGCCCAGTACATGACC
TTATGGGACTTTCCTACTTGGCAGTACATCTACGTATTAGTCATCGCTATTACCATGGTGATGCGGTTTT
GGCAGTACATCAATGGGCGTGGATAGCGGTTTGACTCACGGGGATTTCCAAGTCTCCACCCCATTGACGT
CAATGGGAGTTTGTTTTGGCACCAAAATCAACGGGACTTTCCAAAATGTCGTAACAACTCCGCCCCATTG
ACGCAAATGGGCGGTAGGCGTGTACGGTGGGAGGTCTATATAAGCAGCGCGTTTTGCCTGTACTGGGTCT
CTCTGGTTAGACCAGATCTGAGCCTGGGAGCTCTCTGGCTAACTAGGGAACCCACTGCTTAAGCCTCAAT
AAAGCTTGCCTTGAGTGCTTCAAGTAGTGTGTGCCCGTCTGTTGTGTGACTCTGGTAACTAGAGATCCCT
CAGACCCTTTTAGTCAGTGTGGAAAATCTCTAGCAGTGGCGCCCGAACAGGGACTTGAAAGCGAAAGGGA
AACCAGAGGAGCTCTCTCGACGCAGGACTCGGCTTGCTGAAGCGCGCACGGCAAGAGGCGAGGGGCGGCG
ACTGGTGAGTACGCCAAAAATTTTGACTAGCGGAGGCTAGAAGGAGAGAGATGGGTGCGAGAGCGTCAGT
ATTAAGCGGGGGAGAATTAGATCGCGATGGGAAAAAATTCGGTTAAGGCCAGGGGGAAAGAAAAAATATA
AATTAAAACATATAGTATGGGCAAGCAGGGAGCTAGAACGATTCGCAGTTAATCCTGGCCTGTTAGAAAC
ATCAGAAGGCTGTAGACAAATACTGGGACAGCTACAACCATCCCTTCAGACAGGATCAGAAGAACTTAGA
TCATTATATAATACAGTAGCAACCCTCTATTGTGTGCATCAAAGGATAGAGATAAAAGACACCAAGGAAG
CTTTAGACAAGATAGAGGAAGAGCAAAACAAAAGTAAGACCACCGCACAGCAAGCGGCCGCTGATCTTCA
GACCTGGAGGAGGAGATATGAGGGACAATTGGAGAAGTGAATTATATAAATATAAAGTAGTAAAAATTGA
ACCATTAGGAGTAGCACCCACCAAGGCAAAGAGAAGAGTGGTGCAGAGAGAAAAAAGAGCAGTGGGAATA
GGAGCTTTGTTCCTTGGGTTCTTGGGAGCAGCAGGAAGCACTATGGGCGCAGCGTCAATGACGCTGACGG
TACAGGCCAGACAATTATTGTCTGGTATAGTGCAGCAGCAGAACAATTTGCTGAGGGCTATTGAGGCGCA
ACAGCATCTGTTGCAACTCACAGTCTGGGGCATCAAGCAGCTCCAGGCAAGAATCCTGGCTGTGGAAAGA
TACCTAAAGGATCAACAGCTCCTGGGGATTTGGGGTTGCTCTGGAAAACTCATTTGCACCACTGCTGTGC
CTTGGAATGCTAGTTGGAGTAATAAATCTCTGGAACAGATTTGGAATCACACGACCTGGATGGAGTGGGA
CAGAGAAATTAACAATTACACAAGCTTAATACACTCCTTAATTGAAGAATCGCAAAACCAGCAAGAAAAG
AATGAACAAGAATTATTGGAATTAGATAAATGGGCAAGTTTGTGGAATTGGTTTAACATAACAAATTGGC
TGTGGTATATAAAATTATTCATAATGATAGTAGGAGGCTTGGTAGGTTTAAGAATAGTTTTTGCTGTACT
TTCTATAGTGAATAGAGTTAGGCAGGGATATTCACCATTATCGTTTCAGACCCACCTCCCAACCCCGAGG
GGACCCGACAGGCCCGAAGGAATAGAAGAAGAAGGTGGAGAGAGAGACAGAGACAGATCCATTCGATTAG
TGAACGGATCGGCACTGCGTGCGCCAATTCTGCAGACAAATGGCAGTATTCATCCACAATTTTAAAAGAA
AAGGGGGGATTGGGGGGTACAGTGCAGGGGAAAGAATAGTAGACATAATAGCAACAGACATACAAACTAA
AGAATTACAAAAACAAATTACAAAAATTCAAAATTTTCGGGTTTATTACAGGGACAGCAGAGATCCAGTT
TGGTTAATTAAGGTACCGAGGGCCTATTTCCCATGATTCCTTCATATTTGCATATACGATACAAGGCTGT
TAGAGAGATAATTAGAATTAATTTGACTGTAAACACAAAGATATTAGTACAAAATACGTGACGTAGAAAG
TAATAATTTCTTGGGTAGTTTGCAGTTTTAAAATTATGTTTTAAAATGGACTATCATATGCTTACCGTAA
CTTGAAAGTATTTCGATTTCTTGGCTTTATATATCTTGTGGAAAGGACGAAACACCGTTGTTGGTGGAAC
AGCAGCGGTTTTAGAGCTAGAAATAGCAAGTTAAAATAAGGCTAGTCCGTTATCAACTTGAAAAAGTGGC
ACCGAGTCGGTGCTTTTTTGAATTCGCTAGCTAGGTCTTGAAAGGAGTGGGAATTGGCTCCGGTGCCCGT
CAGTGGGCAGAGCGCACATCGCCCACAGTCCCCGAGAAGTTGGGGGGAGGGGTCGGCAATTGATCCGGTG
CCTAGAGAAGGTGGCGCGGGGTAAACTGGGAAAGTGATGTCGTGTACTGGCTCCGCCTTTTTCCCGAGGG
TGGGGGAGAACCGTATATAAGTGCAGTAGTCGCCGTGAACGTTCTTTTTCGCAACGGGTTTGCCGCCAGA
ACACAGGACCGGTGCCACCATGGTGAGCAAGGGCGAGGAGCTGTTCACCGGGGTGGTGCCCATCCTGGTC
GAGCTGGACGGCGACGTAAACGGCCACAAGTTCAGCGTGTCCGGCGAGGGCGAGGGCGATGCCACCTACG
GCAAGCTGACCCTGAAGTTCATCTGCACCACCGGCAAGCTGCCCGTGCCCTGGCCCACCCTCGTGACCAC
CCTGACCTACGGCGTGCAGTGCTTCAGCCGCTACCCCGACCACATGAAGCAGCACGACTTCTTCAAGTCC
GCCATGCCCGAAGGCTACGTCCAGGAGCGCACCATCTTCTTCAAGGACGACGGCAACTACAAGACCCGCG
CCGAGGTGAAGTTCGAGGGCGACACCCTGGTGAACCGCATCGAGCTGAAGGGCATCGACTTCAAGGAGGA
CGGCAACATCCTGGGGCACAAGCTGGAGTACAACTACAACAGCCACAACGTCTATATCATGGCCGACAAG
CAGAAGAACGGCATCAAGGTGAACTTCAAGATCCGCCACAACATCGAGGACGGCAGCGTGCAGCTCGCCG
ACCACTACCAGCAGAACACCCCCATCGGCGACGGCCCCGTGCTGCTGCCCGACAACCACTACCTGAGCAC
CCAGTCCGCCCTGAGCAAAGACCCCAACGAGAAGCGCGATCACATGGTCCTGCTGGAGTTCGTGACCGCC
GCCGGGATCACTCTCGGCATGGACGAGCTGTACAAGCCCAAGAAAAAGCGGAAAGTGGGATCCGGCGCAA
CAAACTTCTCTCTGCTGAAACAAGCCGGAGATGTCGAAGAGAATCCTGGACCGACCGAGTACAAGCCCAC
GGTGCGCCTCGCCACCCGCGACGACGTCCCCAGGGCCGTACGCACCCTCGCCGCCGCGTTCGCCGACTAC
CCCGCCACGCGCCACACCGTCGATCCGGACCGCCACATCGAGCGGGTCACCGAGCTGCAAGAACTCTTCC
TCACGCGCGTCGGGCTCGACATCGGCAAGGTGTGGGTCGCGGACGACGGCGCCGCGGTGGCGGTCTGGAC
CACGCCGGAGAGCGTCGAAGCGGGGGCGGTGTTCGCCGAGATCGGCCCGCGCATGGCCGAGTTGAGCGGT
TCCCGGCTGGCCGCGCAGCAACAGATGGAAGGCCTCCTGGCGCCGCACCGGCCCAAGGAGCCCGCGTGGT
TCCTGGCCACCGTCGGAGTCTCGCCCGACCACCAGGGCAAGGGTCTGGGCAGCGCCGTCGTGCTCCCCGG
AGTGGAGGCGGCCGAGCGCGCCGGGGTGCCCGCCTTCCTGGAGACCTCCGCGCCCCGCAACCTCCCCTTC
TACGAGCGGCTCGGCTTCACCGTCACCGCCGACGTCGAGGTGCCCGAAGGACCGCGCACCTGGTGCATGA
CCCGCAAGCCCGGTGCCTGAACGCGTTAAGTCGACAATCAACCTCTGGATTACAAAATTTGTGAAAGATT
GACTGGTATTCTTAACTATGTTGCTCCTTTTACGCTATGTGGATACGCTGCTTTAATGCCTTTGTATCAT
GCTATTGCTTCCCGTATGGCTTTCATTTTCTCCTCCTTGTATAAATCCTGGTTGCTGTCTCTTTATGAGG
AGTTGTGGCCCGTTGTCAGGCAACGTGGCGTGGTGTGCACTGTGTTTGCTGACGCAACCCCCACTGGTTG
GGGCATTGCCACCACCTGTCAGCTCCTTTCCGGGACTTTCGCTTTCCCCCTCCCTATTGCCACGGCGGAA
CTCATCGCCGCCTGCCTTGCCCGCTGCTGGACAGGGGCTCGGCTGTTGGGCACTGACAATTCCGTGGTGT
TGTCGGGGAAATCATCGTCCTTTCCTTGGCTGCTCGCCTGTGTTGCCACCTGGATTCTGCGCGGGACGTC
CTTCTGCTACGTCCCTTCGGCCCTCAATCCAGCGGACCTTCCTTCCCGCGGCCTGCTGCCGGCTCTGCGG
CCTCTTCCGCGTCTTCGCCTTCGCCCTCAGACGAGTCGGATCTCCCTTTGGGCCGCCTCCCCGCGTCGAC
TTTAAGACCAATGACTTACAAGGCAGCTGTAGATCTTAGCCACTTTTTAAAAGAAAAGGGGGGACTGGAA
GGGCTAATTCACTCCCAACGAAGACAAGATCTGCTTTTTGCTTGTACTGGGTCTCTCTGGTTAGACCAGA
TCTGAGCCTGGGAGCTCTCTGGCTAACTAGGGAACCCACTGCTTAAGCCTCAATAAAGCTTGCCTTGAGT
GCTTCAAGTAGTGTGTGCCCGTCTGTTGTGTGACTCTGGTAACTAGAGATCCCTCAGACCCTTTTAGTCA
GTGTGGAAAATCTCTAGCAGGGCCCGTTTAAACCCGCTGATCAGCCTCGACTGTGCCTTCTAGTTGCCAG
CCATCTGTTGTTTGCCCCTCCCCCGTGCCTTCCTTGACCCTGGAAGGTGCCACTCCCACTGTCCTTTCCT
AATAAAATGAGGAAATTGCATCGCATTGTCTGAGTAGGTGTCATTCTATTCTGGGGGGTGGGGTGGGGCA
GGACAGCAAGGGGGAGGATTGGGAAGACAATAGCAGGCATGCTGGGGATGCGGTGGGCTCTATGGCTTCT
GAGGCGGAAAGAACCAGCTGGGGCTCTAGGGGGTATCCCC
[124 nt withheld, positions 5851-5974]
C
[91 nt withheld, positions 5976-6066]
A
[49 nt withheld, positions 6068-6116]
CCTTTGACGTTGGAGTCCACGTTCTTT
[37 nt withheld, positions 6144-6180]
ACCCTATCTCGGTCTATTCTTTTGATTTATAAGGGATTTTGCCGATTTCGGCCTATTGGTTAAAAAATGA
GCTGATTTAACAAAAATTTAACGCGAATTAATTCTGTGGAATGTGTGTCAGTTAGGGTGTGGAAAGTCCC
CAGGCTCCCCAGCAGGCAGAAGTATGCAAAGCATGCATCTCAATTAGTCAGCAACCAGGTGTGGAAAGTC
CCCAGGCTCCCCAGCAGGCAGAAGTATGCAAAGCATGCATCTCAATTAGTCAGCAACCATAGTCCCGCCC
CTAACTCCGCCCATCCCGCCCCTAACTCCGCCCAGTTCCGCCCATTCTCCGCCCCATGGCTGACTAATTT
TTTTTATTTATGCAGAGGCCGAGGCCGCCTCTGCCTCTGAGCTATTCCAGAAGTAGTGAGGAGGCTTTTT
TGGAGGCCTAGGCTTTTGCAAAAAGCTCCCGGGAGCTTGTATATCCATTTTCGGATCTGATCAGCACGTG
TTGACAATTAATCATCGGCATAGTATAATACGACAAGGTGAGGAACTAAACCATGGCCAAGTTGACCAGT
GCCGTTCCGGTGCTCACCGCGCGCGACGTCGCCGGAGCGGTCGAGTTCTGGACCGACCGGCTCGGGTTCT
CCCGGGACTTCGTGGAGGACGACTTCGCCGGTGTGGTCCGGGACGACGTGACCCTGTTCATCAGCGCGGT
CCAGGACCAGGTGGTGCCGGACAACACCCTGGCCTGGGTGTGGGTGCGCGGCCTGGACGAGCTGTACGCC
GAGTGGTCGGAGGTCGTGTCCACGAACTTCCGGGACGCCTCCGGGCCGGCCATGACCGAGATCGGCGAGC
AGCCGTGGGGGCGGGAGTTCGCCCTGCGCGACCCGGCCGGCAACTGCGTGCACTTCGTGGCCGAGGAGCA
GGACTGACACGTGCTACGAGATTTCGATTCCACCGCCGCCTTCTATGAAAGGTTGGGCTTCGGAATCGTT
TTCCGGGACGCCGGCTGGATGATCCTCCAGCGCGGGGATCTCATGCTGGAGTTCTTCGCCCACCCCAACT
TGTTTATTGCAGCTTATAATGGTTACAAATAAAGCAATAGCATCACAAATTTCACAAATAAAGCATTTTT
TTCACTGCATTCTAGTTGTGGTTTGTCCAAACTCATCAATGTATCTTATCATGTCTGTATACCGTCGACC
TCTAGCTAGAGCTTGGCGTAATCATGGTCATAGCTGTTTCCTGTGTGAAATTGTTATCCGCTCACAATTC
CACACAACATACGAGCCGGAAGCATAAAGTGTAAAGCCTGGGGTGCCTAATGAGTGAGCTAACTCACATT
AATTGCGTTGCGCTCACTGCCCGCTTTCCAGTCGGGAAACCTGTCGTGCCAGCTGCATTAATGAATCGGC
CAACGCGCGGGGAGAGGCGGTTTGCGTATTGGGCGCTCTTCCGCTTCCTCGCTCACTGACTCGCTGCGCT
CGGTCGTTCGGCTGCGGCGAGCGGTATCAGCTCACTCAAAGGCGGTAATACGGTTATCCACAGAATCAGG
GGATAACGCAGGAAAGAACATGTGAGCAAAAGGCCAGCAAAAGGCCAGGAACCGTAAAAAGGCCGCGTTG
CTGGCGTTTTTCCATAGGCTCCGCCCCCCTGACGAGCATCACAAAAATCGACGCTCAAGTCAGAGGTGGC
GAAACCCGACAGGACTATAAAGATACCAGGCGTTTCCCCCTGGAAGCTCCCTCGTGCGCTCTCCTGTTCC
GACCCTGCCGCTTACCGGATACCTGTCCGCCTTTCTCCCTTCGGGAAGCGTGGCGCTTTCTCATAGCTCA
CGCTGTAGGTATCTCAGTTCGGTGTAGGTCGTTCGCTCCAAGCTGGGCTGTGTGCACGAACCCCCCGTTC
AGCCCGACCGCTGCGCCTTATCCGGTAACTATCGTCTTGAGTCCAACCCGGTAAGACACGACTTATCGCC
ACTGGCAGCAGCCACTGGTAACAGGATTAGCAGAGCGAGGTATGTAGGCGGTGCTACAGAGTTCTTGAAG
TGGTGGCCTAACTACGGCTACACTAGAAGAACAGTATTTGGTATCTGCGCTCTGCTGAAGCCAGTTACCT
TCGGAAAAAGAGTTGGTAGCTCTTGATCCGGCAAACAAACCACCGCTGGTAGCGGTGGTTTTTTTGTTTG
CAAGCAGCAGATTACGCGCAGAAAAAAAGGATCTCAAGAAGATCCTTTGATCTTTTCTACGGGGTCTGAC
GCTCAGTGGAACGAAAACTCACGTTAAGGGATTTTGGTCATGAGATTATCAAAAAGGATCTTCACCTAGA
TCCTTTTAAATTAAAAATGAAGTTTTAAATCAATCTAAAGTATATATGAGTAAACTTGGTCTGACAGTTA
CCAATGCTTAATCAGTGAGGCACCTATCTCAGCGATCTGTCTATTTCGTTCATCCATAGTTGCCTGACTC
CCCGTCGTGTAGATAACTACGATACGGGAGGGCTTACCATCTGGCCCCAGTGCTGCAATGATACCGCGAG
ACCCACGCTCACCGGCTCCAGATTTATCAGCAATAAACCAGCCAGCCGGAAGGGCCGAGCGCAGAAGTGG
TCCTGCAACTTTATCCGCCTCCATCCAGTCTATTAATTGTTGCCGGGAAGCTAGAGTAAGTAGTTCGCCA
GTTAATAGTTTGCGCAACGTTGTTGCCATTGCTACAGGCATCGTGGTGTCACGCTCGTCGTTTGGTATGG
CTTCATTCAGCTCCGGTTCCCAACGATCAAGGCGAGTTACATGATCCCCCATGTTGTGCAAAAAAGCGGT
TAGCTCCTTCGGTCCTCCGATCGTTGTCAGAAGTAAGTTGGCCGCAGTGTTATCACTCATGGTTATGGCA
GCACTGCATAATTCTCTTACTGTCATGCCATCCGTAAGATGCTTTTCTGTGACTGGTGAGTACTCAACCA
AGTCATTCTGAGAATAGTGTATGCGGCGACCGAGTTGCTCTTGCCCGGCGTCAATACGGGATAATACCGC
GCCACATAGCAGAACTTTAAAAGTGCTCATCATTGGAAAACGTTCTTCGGGGCGAAAACTCTCAAGGATC
TTACCGCTGTTGAGATCCAGTTCGATGTAACCCACTCGTGCACCCAACTGATCTTCAGCATCTTTTACTT
TCACCAGCGTTTCTGGGTGAGCAAAAACAGGAAGGCAAAATGCCGCAAAAAAGGGAATAAGGGCGACACG
GAAATGTTGAATACTCATACTCTTCCTTTTTCAATATTATTGAAGCATTTATCAGGGTTATTGTCTCATG
AGCGGATACATATTTGAATGTATTTAGAAAAATAAACAAATAGGGGTTCCGCGCACATTTCCCCGAAAAG
TGCCACCTGAC
Features (pLannotate 1.2.2; 33 found; start..end, strand, type, name):
     31..83      -  misc_feature   bom (fragment): basis of mobility region from pBR322
    238..617     +  enhancer       CMV enhancer: human cytomegalovirus immediate early enhancer
    618..817     +  promoter       CMV promoter: human cytomegalovirus (CMV) immediate early promoter
    835..1015    +  LTR            5' LTR (truncated): truncated 5' long terminal repeat (LTR) from HIV-1
   1062..1187    +  misc_feature   HIV-1 Ψ: packaging signal of human immunodeficiency virus type 1
   1171..1534    +  CDS            HIV-1 gag (fragment): gag protein from human immunodeficiency virus 1; gag
   1680..1913    +  misc_feature   RRE: The Rev response element (RRE) of HIV-1 allows for Rev-dependent mRNA export from the nucleus to the cytoplasm.
   2290..2390    +  CDS            Rev (fragment): human immunodeficiency virus 1 (HIV-1) Rev protein; rev; enhances nuclear export of unspliced and incompletely spliced viral mRNAs
   2440..2557    +  misc_feature   cPPT/CTS: central polypurine tract and central termination sequence of HIV-1
   2608..2848    +  promoter       U6 promoter: RNA polymerase III promoter for human U6 snRNA
   2878..2953    +  misc_RNA       gRNA scaffold: guide RNA scaffold for the Streptococcus pyogenes CRISPR/Cas9 system
   2971..2989    +  CDS            small t antigen (fragment): SV40 (simian virus 40) small t antigen
   3015..3226    +  promoter       EF-1α core promoter: core promoter for human elongation factor EF-1α
   3240..3956    +  CDS            EGFP: EGFP is a basic (constitutively fluorescent) green fluorescent protein published in 1996, derived from Aequorea victoria. It is reported to be a rapidly-maturing weak dimer with moderate acid sensitivity.
   4043..4640    +  CDS            PuroR (fragment): puromycin N-acetyltransferase; pac from Streptomyces; confers resistance to puromycin
   4656..5244    +  misc_feature   WPRE: woodchuck hepatitis virus posttranscriptional regulatory element
   5295..5314    +  misc_feature   cPPT/CTS (fragment): central polypurine tract and central termination sequence of HIV-1
   5316..5549    +  LTR            3' LTR (ΔU3): self-inactivating 3' long terminal repeat (LTR) from HIV-1
   5581..5805    +  polyA_signal   bGH poly(A) signal: bovine growth hormone polyadenylation signal
   5809..5830    +  promoter       SV40 promoter (fragment): SV40 enhancer and early promoter
   5851..6279    +  rep_origin     f1 ori (sequence partly withheld): f1 bacteriophage origin of replication; arrow indicates direction of (+) strand synthesis
   6293..6622    +  promoter       SV40 promoter: SV40 enhancer and early promoter
   6670..6697    +  promoter       EM7 promoter (fragment): synthetic bacterial promoter&nbsp
   6723..7097    +  CDS            BleoR: antibiotic-binding protein; Sh ble from Streptoalloteichus hindustanus; confers resistance to bleomycin, phleomycin, and Zeocin™
   7107..7232    +  CDS            ble (fragment): BLE_KLEPN - Experimental evidence at protein level: Swiss-Prot protein existence level 1. Binding protein with a strong affinity to the bleomycin family of antibiotics. Binds to CL990; an antimitotic-antibiotic compound. From Klebsiella pneumoniae.
   7227..7348    +  polyA_signal   SV40 poly(A) signal: SV40 polyadenylation signal
   7421..7437    -  protein_bind   lac operator: The lac repressor binds to the lac operator to inhibit transcription in E. coli. This inhibition can be relieved by adding lactose or isopropyl-β-D-thiogalactopyranoside (IPTG). lac repressor encoded by lacI
   7445..7475    -  promoter       lac promoter: promoter for the E. coli lac operon
   7490..7511    -  protein_bind   CAP binding site: CAP binding activates transcription in the presence of cAMP. E. coli catabolite activator protein
   7524..7616    -  CDS            lacI (fragment): lac repressor; lacI; The lac repressor binds to the lac operator to inhibit transcription in E. coli. This inhibition can be relieved by adding lactose or isopropyl-β-D-thiogalactopyranoside (IPTG).
   7799..8387    -  rep_origin     ori: high-copy-number ColE1/pMB1/pBR322/pUC origin of replication
   8558..9418    -  CDS            AmpR: β-lactamase; bla; confers resistance to ampicillin, carbenicillin, and related antibiotics
   9419..9523    -  promoter       AmpR promoter: bla
