[The description below was written by a language model from this plasmid's Addgene catalogue record and pLannotate feature annotations shown in this document.]
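Description:
pLenti-GFP-2A-Puro-gRHNO1_A is a third-generation-style, self-inactivating HIV-1 lentiviral transfer plasmid that delivers a single CRISPR guide RNA against RHNO1 (the gene encoding RHINO) together with a fluorescent and drug-selectable marker. It is propagated in E. coli through a high-copy ColE1/pUC origin with ampicillin resistance. The backbone also carries an f1 origin and an SV40 promoter/EM7-driven bleomycin/Zeocin resistance cassette located outside the LTRs, so this cassette is not packaged into virus. The viral genome is transcribed from a CMV enhancer/promoter fused to a truncated 5' LTR. It contains the Ψ packaging signal with a gag fragment, the Rev response element for Rev-dependent nuclear export, the cPPT/CTS, a WPRE to boost transcript expression, and a ΔU3 3' LTR followed by a bGH polyadenylation signal.

Two expression units sit between the LTRs. A human U6 RNA polymerase III promoter drives the 20-nucleotide RHNO1-targeting spacer fused to the Streptococcus pyogenes Cas9 guide scaffold. Downstream, an EF-1α core promoter drives EGFP followed by puromycin N-acetyltransferase. The plasmid name indicates that these are joined by a 2A self-cleaving peptide, although the 2A itself is not annotated in the feature table. Transduced mammalian cells can therefore be tracked or sorted by green fluorescence and selected with puromycin. No Cas9 coding sequence is annotated, so the nuclease must be supplied separately.

The "A" designation suggests it is one of several RHNO1 guides, and the associated work examined the role of RHINO in microhomology-mediated end joining during mitosis. The sequenced record (9,551 nt) is slightly shorter than the listed total size of 9,564 bp.
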