Addgene plasmid #211613: pLenti-GFP-2A-Puro-gRHNO1_A
Purpose: sgRNA-A against Rhno
Depositing lab: Agnel Sfeir. Depositing organization: Memorial Sloan-Kettering Cancer Center. Publication: RHINO directs MMEJ to repair DNA breaks in mitosis. Brambati A, Sacco O, Porcella S, Heyza J, Kareh M, Schmidt JC, Sfeir A. Science. 2023 Aug 11;381(6658):653-660. doi: 10.1126/science.adh3694. Epub 2023 Jul 13. PubMed 37440612.
Backbone
  Vector backbone: pLenti
  Backbone size w/o insert (bp): 9544
  Total vector size (bp): 9564
  Vector type: Mammalian Expression, CRISPR
  Selectable markers: Puromycin
Growth in bacteria
  Bacterial resistance: Ampicillin, 100 μg/mL
  Growth temperature: 37°C
  Growth strain: NEB Stable
  Copy number: Unknown
Gene/Insert
  Gene/Insert name: sgRNA RHNO1
  gRNA/shRNA sequence: TTGTTGGTGGAACAGCAGCG
  Species: Synthetic
  Promoter: U6
  Cloning method: Unknown
  Sequencing primers: 5′ GACTATCATATGCTTACCGT
Terms and licenses: Academic/Nonprofit Terms; Industry Terms: Not Available to Industry
How to cite: pLenti-GFP-2A-Puro-gRHNO1_A was a gift from Agnel Sfeir (Addgene plasmid # 211613 ; http://n2t.net/addgene:211613 ; RRID:Addgene_211613)
